>Addgene plasmid #76177 | CDK4 gRNA (BRDN0001147537) | addgene full sequence | sequence record 185334 | Addgene Assembled Sequence
CCCGGGTGCAAAGATGGATAAAGTTTTAAACAGAGAGGAATCTTTGCAGCTAATGGACCTTCTAGGTCTT
GAAAGGAGTGGGAATTGGCTCCGGTGCCCGTCAGTGGGCAGAGCGCACATCGCCCACAGTCCCCGAGAAG
TTGGGGGGAGGGGTCGGCAATTGATCCGGTGCCTAGAGAAGGTGGCGCGGGGTAAACTGGGAAAGTGATG
TCGTGTACTGGCTCCGCCTTTTTCCCGAGGGTGGGGGAGAACCGTATATAAGTGCAGTAGTCGCCGTGAA
CGTTCTTTTTCGCAACGGGTTTGCCGCCAGAACACAGGTAAGTGCCGTGTGTGGTTCCCGCGGGCCTGGC
CTCTTTACGGGTTATGGCCCTTGCGTGCCTTGAATTACTTCCACCTGGCTGCAGTACGTGATTCTTGATC
CCGAGCTTCGGGTTGGAAGTGGGTGGGAGAGTTCGAGGCCTTGCGCTTAAGGAGCCCCTTCGCCTCGTGC
TTGAGTTGAGGCCTGGCCTGGGCGCTGGGGCCGCCGCGTGCGAATCTGGTGGCACCTTCGCGCCTGTCTC
GCTGCTTTCGATAAGTCTCTAGCCATTTAAAATTTTTGATGACCTGCTGCGACGCTTTTTTTCTGGCAAG
ATAGTCTTGTAAATGCGGGCCAAGATCTGCACACTGGTATTTCGGTTTTTGGGGCCGCGGGCGGCGACGG
GGCCCGTGCGTCCCAGCGCACATGTTCGGCGAGGCGGGGCCTGCGAGCGCGGCCACCGAGAATCGGACGG
GGGTAGTCTCAAGCTGGCCGGCCTGCTCTGGTGCCTGGCCTCGCGCCGCCGTGTATCGCCCCGCCCTGGG
CGGCAAGGCTGGCCCGGTCGGCACCAGTTGCGTGAGCGGAAAGATGGCCGCTTCCCGGCCCTGCTGCAGG
GAGCTCAAAATGGAGGACGCGGCGCTCGGGAGAGCGGGCGGGTGAGTCACCCACACAAAGGAAAAGGGCC
TTTCCGTCCTCAGCCGTCGCTTCATGTGACTCCACGGAGTACCGGGCGCCGTCCAGGCACCTCGATTAGT
TCTCGAGCTTTTGGAGTACGTCGTCTTTAGGTTGGGGGGAGGGGTTTTATGCGATGGAGTTTCCCCACAC
TGAGTGGGTGGAGACTGAAGTTAGGCCAGCTTGGCACTTGATGTAATTCTCCTTGGAATTTGCCCTTTTT
GAGTTTGGATCTTGGTTCATTCTCAAGCCTCAGACAGTGGTTCAAAGTTTTTTTCTTCCATTTCAGGTGT
CGTGACGTACGGCCACCATGACCGAGTACAAGCCCACGGTGCGCCTCGCCACCCGCGACGACGTCCCCAG
GGCCGTACGCACCCTCGCCGCCGCGTTCGCCGACTACCCCGCCACGCGCCACACCGTCGATCCGGACCGC
CACATCGAGCGGGTCACCGAGCTGCAAGAACTCTTCCTCACGCGCGTCGGGCTCGACATCGGCAAGGTGT
GGGTCGCGGACGACGGCGCCGCCGTGGCGGTCTGGACCACGCCGGAGAGCGTCGAAGCGGGGGCGGTGTT
CGCCGAGATCGGCCCGCGCATGGCCGAGTTGAGCGGTTCCCGGCTGGCCGCGCAGCAACAGATGGAAGGC
CTCCTGGCGCCGCACCGGCCCAAGGAGCCCGCGTGGTTCCTGGCCACCGTCGGAGTCTCGCCCGACCACC
AGGGCAAGGGTCTGGGCAGCGCCGTCGTGCTCCCCGGAGTGGAGGCGGCCGAGCGCGCCGGGGTGCCCGC
CTTCCTGGAGACCTCCGCGCCCCGCAACCTCCCCTTCTACGAGCGGCTCGGCTTCACCGTCACCGCCGAC
GTCGAGGTGCCCGAAGGACCGCGCACCTGGTGCATGACCCGCAAGCCCGGTGCCTGAACGCGTTAAGTCG
ACAATCAACCTCTGGATTACAAAATTTGTGAAAGATTGACTGGTATTCTTAACTATGTTGCTCCTTTTAC
GCTATGTGGATACGCTGCTTTAATGCCTTTGTATCATGCTATTGCTTCCCGTATGGCTTTCATTTTCTCC
TCCTTGTATAAATCCTGGTTGCTGTCTCTTTATGAGGAGTTGTGGCCCGTTGTCAGGCAACGTGGCGTGG
TGTGCACTGTGTTTGCTGACGCAACCCCCACTGGTTGGGGCATTGCCACCACCTGTCAGCTCCTTTCCGG
GACTTTCGCTTTCCCCCTCCCTATTGCCACGGCGGAACTCATCGCCGCCTGCCTTGCCCGCTGCTGGACA
GGGGCTCGGCTGTTGGGCACTGACAATTCCGTGGTGTTGTCGGGGAAATCATCGTCCTTTCCTTGGCTGC
TCGCCTGTGTTGCCACCTGGATTCTGCGCGGGACGTCCTTCTGCTACGTCCCTTCGGCCCTCAATCCAGC
GGACCTTCCTTCCCGCGGCCTGCTGCCGGCTCTGCGGCCTCTTCCGCGTCTTCGCCTTCGCCCTCAGACG
AGTCGGATCTCCCTTTGGGCCGCCTCCCCGCGTCGACTTTAAGACCAATGACTTACAAGGCAGCTGTAGA
TCTTAGCCACTTTTTAAAAGAAAAGGGGGGACTGGAAGGGCTAATTCACTCCCAACGAAGACAAGATCTG
CTTTTTGCTTGTACTGGGTCTCTCTGGTTAGACCAGATCTGAGCCTGGGAGCTCTCTGGCTAACTAGGGA
ACCCACTGCTTAAGCCTCAATAAAGCTTGCCTTGAGTGCTTCAAGTAGTGTGTGCCCGTCTGTTGTGTGA
CTCTGGTAACTAGAGATCCCTCAGACCCTTTTAGTCAGTGTGGAAAATCTCTAGCAGTACGTATAGTAGT
TCATGTCATCTTATTATTCAGTATTTATAACTTGCAAAGAAATGAATATCAGAGAGTGAGAGGAACTTGT
TTATTGCAGCTTATAATGGTTACAAATAAAGCAATAGCATCACAAATTTCACAAATAAAGCATTTTTTTC
ACTGCATTCTAGTTGTGGTTTGTCCAAACTCATCAATGTATCTTATCATGTCTGGCTCTAGCTATCCCGC
CCCTAACTCCGCCCATCCCGCCCCTAACTCCGCCCAGTTCCGCCCATTCTCCGCCCCATGGCTGACTAAT
TTTTTTTATTTATGCAGAGGCCGAGGCCGCCTCGGCCTCTGAGCTATTCCAGAAGTAGTGAGGAGGCTTT
TTTGGAGGCCTAGGGACGTACCCAATTCGCCCTATAGTGAGTCGTATTACGCGCGCTCACTGGCCGTCGT
TTTACAACGTCGTGACTGGGAAAACCCTGGCGTTACCCAACTTAATCGCCTTGCAGCACATCCCCCTTTC
GCCAGCTGGCGTAATAGCGAAGAGGCCCGCACCGATCGCCCTTCCCAACAGTTGCGCAGCCTGAATGGCG
AATGGG
[124 nt withheld, positions 3367-3490]
C
[91 nt withheld, positions 3492-3582]
A
[49 nt withheld, positions 3584-3632]
CCTTTGACGTTGGAGTCCACGTTCTTT
[37 nt withheld, positions 3660-3696]
ACCCTATCTCGGTCTATTCTTTTGATTTATAAGGGATTTTGCCGATTTCGGCCTATTGGTTAAAAAATGA
GCTGATTTAACAAAAATTTAACGCGAATTTTAACAAAATATTAACGCTTACAATTTAGGTGGCACTTTTC
GGGGAAATGTGCGCGGAACCCCTATTTGTTTATTTTTCTAAATACATTCAAATATGTATCCGCTCATGAG
ACAATAACCCTGATAAATGCTTCAATAATATTGAAAAAGGAAGAGTATGAGTATTCAACATTTCCGTGTC
GCCCTTATTCCCTTTTTTGCGGCATTTTGCCTTCCTGTTTTTGCTCACCCAGAAACGCTGGTGAAAGTAA
AAGATGCTGAAGATCAGTTGGGTGCACGAGTGGGTTACATCGAACTGGATCTCAACAGCGGTAAGATCCT
TGAGAGTTTTCGCCCCGAAGAACGTTTTCCAATGATGAGCACTTTTAAAGTTCTGCTATGTGGCGCGGTA
TTATCCCGTATTGACGCCGGGCAAGAGCAACTCGGTCGCCGCATACACTATTCTCAGAATGACTTGGTTG
AGTACTCACCAGTCACAGAAAAGCATCTTACGGATGGCATGACAGTAAGAGAATTATGCAGTGCTGCCAT
AACCATGAGTGATAACACTGCGGCCAACTTACTTCTGACAACGATCGGAGGACCGAAGGAGCTAACCGCT
TTTTTGCACAACATGGGGGATCATGTAACTCGCCTTGATCGTTGGGAACCGGAGCTGAATGAAGCCATAC
CAAACGACGAGCGTGACACCACGATGCCTGTAGCAATGGCAACAACGTTGCGCAAACTATTAACTGGCGA
ACTACTTACTCTAGCTTCCCGGCAACAATTAATAGACTGGATGGAGGCGGATAAAGTTGCAGGACCACTT
CTGCGCTCGGCCCTTCCGGCTGGCTGGTTTATTGCTGATAAATCTGGAGCCGGTGAGCGTGGGTCTCGCG
GTATCATTGCAGCACTGGGGCCAGATGGTAAGCCCTCCCGTATCGTAGTTATCTACACGACGGGGAGTCA
GGCAACTATGGATGAACGAAATAGACAGATCGCTGAGATAGGTGCCTCACTGATTAAGCATTGGTAACTG
TCAGACCAAGTTTACTCATATATACTTTAGATTGATTTAAAACTTCATTTTTAATTTAAAAGGATCTAGG
TGAAGATCCTTTTTGATAATCTCATGACCAAAATCCCTTAACGTGAGTTTTCGTTCCACTGAGCGTCAGA
CCCCGTAGAAAAGATCAAAGGATCTTCTTGAGATCCTTTTTTTCTGCGCGTAATCTGCTGCTTGCAAACA
AAAAAACCACCGCTACCAGCGGTGGTTTGTTTGCCGGATCAAGAGCTACCAACTCTTTTTCCGAAGGTAA
CTGGCTTCAGCAGAGCGCAGATACCAAATACTGTTCTTCTAGTGTAGCCGTAGTTAGGCCACCACTTCAA
GAACTCTGTAGCACCGCCTACATACCTCGCTCTGCTAATCCTGTTACCAGTGGCTGCTGCCAGTGGCGAT
AAGTCGTGTCTTACCGGGTTGGACTCAAGACGATAGTTACCGGATAAGGCGCAGCGGTCGGGCTGAACGG
GGGGTTCGTGCACACAGCCCAGCTTGGAGCGAACGACCTACACCGAACTGAGATACCTACAGCGTGAGCT
ATGAGAAAGCGCCACGCTTCCCGAAGGGAGAAAGGCGGACAGGTATCCGGTAAGCGGCAGGGTCGGAACA
GGAGAGCGCACGAGGGAGCTTCCAGGGGGAAACGCCTGGTATCTTTATAGTCCTGTCGGGTTTCGCCACC
TCTGACTTGAGCGTCGATTTTTGTGATGCTCGTCAGGGGGGCGGAGCCTATGGAAAAACGCCAGCAACGC
GGCCTTTTTACGGTTCCTGGCCTTTTGCTGGCCTTTTGCTCACATGTTCTTTCCTGCGTTATCCCCTGAT
TCTGTGGATAACCGTATTACCGCCTTTGAGTGAGCTGATACCGCTCGCCGCAGCCGAACGACCGAGCGCA
GCGAGTCAGTGAGCGAGGAAGCGGAAGAGCGCCCAATACGCAAACCGCCTCTCCCCGCGCGTTGGCCGAT
TCATTAATGCAGCTGGCACGACAGGTTTCCCGACTGGAAAGCGGGCAGTGAGCGCAACGCAATTAATGTG
AGTTAGCTCACTCATTAGGCACCCCAGGCTTTACACTTTATGCTTCCGGCTCGTATGTTGTGTGGAATTG
TGAGCGGATAACAATTTCACACAGGAAACAGCTATGACCATGATTACGCCAAGCGCGCAATTAACCCTCA
CTAAAGGGAACAAAAGCTGGAGCTGCAAGCTTAATGTAGTCTTATGCAATACTCTTGTAGTCTTGCAACA
TGGTAACGATGAGTTAGCAACATGCCTTACAAGGAGAGAAAAAGCACCGTGCATGCCGATTGGTGGAAGT
AAGGTGGTACGATCGTGCCTTATTAGGAAGGCAACAGACGGGTCTGACATGGATTGGACGAACCACTGAA
TTGCCGCATTGCAGAGATATTGTATTTAAGTGCCTAGCTCGATACATAAACGGGTCTCTCTGGTTAGACC
AGATCTGAGCCTGGGAGCTCTCTGGCTAACTAGGGAACCCACTGCTTAAGCCTCAATAAAGCTTGCCTTG
AGTGCTTCAAGTAGTGTGTGCCCGTCTGTTGTGTGACTCTGGTAACTAGAGATCCCTCAGACCCTTTTAG
TCAGTGTGGAAAATCTCTAGCAGTGGCGCCCGAACAGGGACTTGAAAGCGAAAGGGAAACCAGAGGAGCT
CTCTCGACGCAGGACTCGGCTTGCTGAAGCGCGCACGGCAAGAGGCGAGGGGCGGCGACTGGTGAGTACG
CCAAAAATTTTGACTAGCGGAGGCTAGAAGGAGAGAGATGGGTGCGAGAGCGTCAGTATTAAGCGGGGGA
GAATTAGATCGCGATGGGAAAAAATTCGGTTAAGGCCAGGGGGAAAGAAAAAATATAAATTAAAACATAT
AGTATGGGCAAGCAGGGAGCTAGAACGATTCGCAGTTAATCCTGGCCTGTTAGAAACATCAGAAGGCTGT
AGACAAATACTGGGACAGCTACAACCATCCCTTCAGACAGGATCAGAAGAACTTAGATCATTATATAATA
CAGTAGCAACCCTCTATTGTGTGCATCAAAGGATAGAGATAAAAGACACCAAGGAAGCTTTAGACAAGAT
AGAGGAAGAGCAAAACAAAAGTAAGACCACCGCACAGCAAGCGGCCGCTGATCTTCAGACCTGGAGGAGG
AGATATGAGGGACAATTGGAGAAGTGAATTATATAAATATAAAGTAGTAAAAATTGAACCATTAGGAGTA
GCACCCACCAAGGCAAAGAGAAGAGTGGTGCAGAGAGAAAAAAGAGCAGTGGGAATAGGAGCTTTGTTCC
TTGGGTTCTTGGGAGCAGCAGGAAGCACTATGGGCGCAGCGTCAATGACGCTGACGGTACAGGCCAGACA
ATTATTGTCTGGTATAGTGCAGCAGCAGAACAATTTGCTGAGGGCTATTGAGGCGCAACAGCATCTGTTG
CAACTCACAGTCTGGGGCATCAAGCAGCTCCAGGCAAGAATCCTGGCTGTGGAAAGATACCTAAAGGATC
AACAGCTCCTGGGGATTTGGGGTTGCTCTGGAAAACTCATTTGCACCACTGCTGTGCCTTGGAATGCTAG
TTGGAGTAATAAATCTCTGGAACAGATTTGGAATCACACGACCTGGATGGAGTGGGACAGAGAAATTAAC
AATTACACAAGCTTAATACACTCCTTAATTGAAGAATCGCAAAACCAGCAAGAAAAGAATGAACAAGAAT
TATTGGAATTAGATAAATGGGCAAGTTTGTGGAATTGGTTTAACATAACAAATTGGCTGTGGTATATAAA
ATTATTCATAATGATAGTAGGAGGCTTGGTAGGTTTAAGAATAGTTTTTGCTGTACTTTCTATAGTGAAT
AGAGTTAGGCAGGGATATTCACCATTATCGTTTCAGACCCACCTCCCAACCCCGAGGGGACCCAGAGAGG
GCCTATTTCCCATGATTCCTTCATATTTGCATATACGATACAAGGCTGTTAGAGAGATAATTAGAATTAA
TTTGACTGTAAACACAAAGATATTAGTACAAAATACGTGACGTAGAAAGTAATAATTTCTTGGGTAGTTT
GCAGTTTTAAAATTATGTTTTAAAATGGACTATCATATGCTTACCGTAACTTGAAAGTATTTCGATTTCT
TGGCTTTATATATCTTGTGGAAAGGACGAAACACCGAGTGTGAGAGTCCCCAATGGGTTTTAGAGCTAGA
AATAGCAAGTTAAAATAAGGCTAGTCCGTTATCAACTTGAAAAAGTGGCACCGAGTCGGTGCTTTTTTAA
GCTTGGCGTAACTAGATCTTGAGACAAATGGCAGTATTCATCCACAATTTTAAAAGAAAAGGGGGGATTG
GGGGGTACAGTGCAGGGGAAAGAATAGTAGACATAATAGCAACAGACATACAAACTAAAGAATTACAAAA
ACAAATTACAAAAATTCAAAATTTTCGGGTTTATTACAGGGACAGCAGAGATCCACTTTGGCGCCGGCTC
GAGGGGG
Features (pLannotate 1.2.2; 29 found; start..end, strand, type, name):
     14..80      +  CDS            small t antigen (fragment): SV40 (simian virus 40) small t antigen
    106..317     +  promoter       EF-1α core promoter: core promoter for human elongation factor EF-1α
    318..1256    +  intron         EF-1α intron A: intron upstream of the start codon of human EF-1α
   1278..1877    +  CDS            PuroR (fragment): puromycin N-acetyltransferase; pac from Streptomyces; confers resistance to puromycin
   1893..2481    +  misc_feature   WPRE: woodchuck hepatitis virus posttranscriptional regulatory element
   2532..2551    +  misc_feature   cPPT/CTS (fragment): central polypurine tract and central termination sequence of HIV-1
   2553..2786    +  LTR            3' LTR (ΔU3): self-inactivating 3' long terminal repeat (LTR) from HIV-1
   2864..2985    +  polyA_signal   SV40 poly(A) signal: SV40 polyadenylation signal
   3025..3160    +  rep_origin     SV40 ori: SV40 origin of replication
   3181..3199    -  promoter       T7 promoter: promoter for bacteriophage T7 RNA polymerase
   3207..3362    +  CDS            lacZα (fragment): LacZα fragment of β-galactosidase; lacZ fragment
   3367..3795    +  rep_origin     f1 ori (sequence partly withheld): f1 bacteriophage origin of replication; arrow indicates direction of (+) strand synthesis
   3848..3952    +  promoter       AmpR promoter: bla
   3953..4813    +  CDS            AmpR: β-lactamase; bla; confers resistance to ampicillin, carbenicillin, and related antibiotics
   4984..5572    +  rep_origin     ori: high-copy-number ColE1/pMB1/pBR322/pUC origin of replication
   5755..5847    +  CDS            lacI (fragment): lac repressor; lacI; The lac repressor binds to the lac operator to inhibit transcription in E. coli. This inhibition can be relieved by adding lactose or isopropyl-β-D-thiogalactopyranoside (IPTG).
   5860..5881    +  protein_bind   CAP binding site: CAP binding activates transcription in the presence of cAMP. E. coli catabolite activator protein
   5896..5926    +  promoter       lac promoter: promoter for the E. coli lac operon
   5934..5950    +  protein_bind   lac operator: The lac repressor binds to the lac operator to inhibit transcription in E. coli. This inhibition can be relieved by adding lactose or isopropyl-β-D-thiogalactopyranoside (IPTG). lac repressor encoded by lacI
   5995..6013    +  promoter       T3 promoter: promoter for bacteriophage T3 RNA polymerase
   6041..6267    +  promoter       RSV promoter: Rous sarcoma virus enhancer/promoter
   6268..6448    +  LTR            5' LTR (truncated): truncated 5' long terminal repeat (LTR) from HIV-1
   6495..6620    +  misc_feature   HIV-1 Ψ: packaging signal of human immunodeficiency virus type 1
   6604..6967    +  CDS            HIV-1 gag (fragment): gag protein from human immunodeficiency virus 1; gag
   7113..7346    +  misc_feature   RRE: The Rev response element (RRE) of HIV-1 allows for Rev-dependent mRNA export from the nucleus to the cytoplasm.
   7723..7749    +  CDS            Rev (fragment): human immunodeficiency virus 1 (HIV-1) Rev protein; rev; enhances nuclear export of unspliced and incompletely spliced viral mRNAs
   7753..7993    +  promoter       U6 promoter: RNA polymerase III promoter for human U6 snRNA
   8023..8098    +  misc_RNA       gRNA scaffold: guide RNA scaffold for the Streptococcus pyogenes CRISPR/Cas9 system
   8154..8271    +  misc_feature   cPPT/CTS: central polypurine tract and central termination sequence of HIV-1
