[The description below was written by a language model from this plasmid's Addgene catalogue record and pLannotate feature annotations shown in this document.]
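Description:
CDK4 gRNA (BRDN0001147537) is a third-generation lentiviral guide RNA plasmid built on the lentiGuide-Puro backbone and designed to direct Streptococcus pyogenes Cas9 to the human CDK4 gene (cyclin-dependent kinase 4). It is propagated in E. coli as a high-copy plasmid through a ColE1/pUC-type origin with ampicillin selection from the β-lactamase gene. The backbone also carries an f1 origin, an SV40 origin and poly(A) signal, and remnants of lac and phage promoter elements that play no role in the payload.

The lentiviral transfer cassette begins with an RSV promoter fused to a truncated HIV-1 5' LTR, which makes genomic RNA production Tat-independent. This is followed by the Ψ packaging signal with a partial gag sequence, the Rev response element for nuclear export of the unspliced genome, and a cPPT/CTS that aids nuclear import. It ends in a ΔU3 self-inactivating 3' LTR. Within this unit, a human U6 RNA polymerase III promoter drives the CDK4-specific spacer joined to the Cas9 gRNA scaffold. A separate EF-1α promoter, annotated as the core promoter plus intron A, expresses puromycin N-acetyltransferase so that transduced mammalian cells can be selected. A WPRE downstream enhances transcript expression.

The plasmid does not encode Cas9, so it must be paired with a separate Cas9 vector or used in cells that already express the nuclease. It is an individual clone from a human kinome-targeting gRNA collection, created in connection with work on optimized sgRNA design rules. It is suited to knocking out CDK4 by stable lentiviral delivery.
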