Addgene plasmid #76177: CDK4 gRNA (BRDN0001147537)
Purpose: 3rd generation lentiviral gRNA plasmid targeting human CDK4
Depositing lab: John Doench & David Root. Depositing organization: Broad Institute. Publication: Optimized sgRNA design to maximize activity and minimize off-target effects of CRISPR-Cas9. Doench JG, Fusi N, Sullender M, Hegde M, Vaimberg EW, Donovan KF, Smith I, Tothova Z, Wilen C, Orchard R, Virgin HW, Listgarten J, Root DE. Nat Biotechnol. 2016 Jan 18. doi: 10.1038/nbt.3437. PubMed 26780180.
Backbone
  Vector backbone: lentiGuide-Puro
  Backbone manufacturer: Zhang Lab (Addgene plasmid # 52963)
  Vector type: Mammalian Expression, Lentiviral, CRISPR
  Selectable markers: Puromycin
Growth in bacteria
  Bacterial resistance: Ampicillin, 100 μg/mL
  Growth temperature: 37°C
  Growth strain: DH5alpha
  Copy number: High Copy
Gene/Insert
  Gene/Insert name: CDK4 (alt names: CDK4; NM_000075.3)
  gRNA/shRNA sequence: AGTGTGAGAGTCCCCAATGG
  Species: H. sapiens (human)
  Entrez Gene: CDK4 (a.k.a. CMM3, PSK-J3)
  Promoter: hU6
  Cloning method: Unknown
  Sequencing primers: 5′ U6-F; 3′ pS2-R
Terms and licenses: Academic/Nonprofit Terms; Industry Terms: Not Available to Industry
Depositor comments: The gRNA was designed to target the following Genbank reference sequence(s): NM_000075.3. Note that this plasmid does NOT contain Cas9. It should be used in conjunction with lentiCas9-Blast (Addgene #52962) or otherwise with cell lines already expressing Cas9. Browse the full kinome gRNA library at http://www.addgene.org/pooled-library/broadgpp-human-kinome/ or visit http://www.broadinstitute.org/rnai/public/ for detailed protocols and information.
How to cite: CDK4 gRNA (BRDN0001147537) was a gift from John Doench & David Root (Addgene plasmid # 76177 ; http://n2t.net/addgene:76177 ; RRID:Addgene_76177)
