>Addgene plasmid #76177 | CDK4 gRNA (BRDN0001147537) | depositor partial sequence | sequence record 143637 | Target Sequence
AGTGTGAGAGTCCCCAATGG
