>Addgene plasmid #76177 | CDK4 gRNA (BRDN0001147537) | addgene partial sequence | sequence record 185333 | hU6-F
GAAAGTAATAATTTCTTGGGTAGTTTGCAGTTTTAAAATTATGTTTTAAAATGGACTATCATATGCTTAC
CGTAACTTGAAAGTATTTCGATTTCTTGGCTTTATATATCTTGTGGAAAGGACGAAACACCGAGTGTGAG
AGTCCCCAATGGGTTTTAGAGCTAGAAATAGCAAGTTAAAATAAGGCTAGTCCGTTATCAACTTGAAAAA
GTGGCACCGAGTCGGTGCTTTTTTAAGCTTGGCGTAACTAGATCTTGAGACAAATGGCAGTATTCATCCA
CAATTTTAAAAGAAAAGGGGGGATTGGGGGGTACAGTGCAGGGGAAAGAATAGTAGACATAATAGCAACA
GACATACAAACTAAAGAATTACAAAAACAAATTACAAAAATTCAAAATTTTCGGGTTTATTACAGGGACA
GCAGAGATCCACTTTGGCGCCGGCTCGAGGGGGCCCGGGTGCAAAGATGGATAAAGTTTTAAACAGAGAG
GAATCTTTGCAGCTAATGGACCTTCTAGGTCTTGAAAGGAGTGGGAATTGGCTCCNGTGCCCGTCNNNGG
GCNANCNCNC
